>Addgene plasmid #158105 | pJWK_VD_04 | addgene full sequence | sequence record 308751 | Addgene NGS Result
GGGGTTGGGGTTGCGCCTTTTCCAAGGCAGCCCTGGGTTTGCGCAGGGACGCGGCTGCTCTGGGCGTGGT
TCCGGGAAACGCAGCGGCGCCGACCCTGGGTCTCGCACATTCTTCACGTCCGTTCGCAGCGTCACCCGGA
TCTTCGCCGCTACCCTTGTGGGCCCCCCGGCGACGCTTCCTCGTCCGCCCCTAAGTCGGGAAGGTTCCTT
GCGGTTCGCGGCGTGCCGGACGTGACAAACGGAAGCCGCACGTCTCACTAGTACCCTCGCAGACGGACAG
CGCCAGGGAGCAATGGCAGCGCGCCGACCGCGATGGGCTGTGGCCAATAGCGGCTGCTCAGCAGGGCGCG
CCGAGAGCAGCGGCCGGGAAGGGGCGGTGCGGGAGGCGGGGTGTGGGGCGGTAGTGTGGGCCCTGTTCCT
GCCCGCGCGGTGTTCCGCATTCTGCAAGCCTCCGGAGCGCACGTCGGCAGTCGGCTCCCTCGTTGACCGA
ATCACCGACCTCTCTCCCCAAAGCTTGGCAATCTGGTACTGTTGGTAAAGCCACCAAGGAGAATAAGGGC
AGGGACCGCGGCTCCTACCTCTTGGTGATCCCCTTCCCCATTCCGCCCCCGCCTCAACGCCCAGCACAGT
GCCCTGCACACAGTAGTCGCTCAATAAATGTTCGTGGATGGAAGATGCCAAAAACATTAAGAAGGGCCCA
GCGCCATTCTACCCACTCGAAGACGGGACCGCCGGCGAGCAGCTGCACAAAGCCATGAAGCGCTACGCCC
TGGTGCCCGGCACCATCGCCTTTACCGACGCACATATCGAGGTGGACATTACCTACGCCGAGTACTTCGA
GATGAGCGTTCGGCTGGCAGAAGCTATGAAGCGCTATGGGCTGAATACAAACCATCGGATCGTGGTGTGC
AGCGAGAATAGCTTGCAGTTCTTCATGCCCGTGTTGGGTGCCCTGTTCATCGGTGTGGCTGTGGCCCCAG
CTAACGACATCTACAACGAGCGCGAGCTGCTGAACAGCATGGGCATCAGCCAGCCCACCGTCGTATTCGT
GAGCAAGAAAGGGCTGCAAAAGATCCTCAACGTGCAAAAGAAGCTACCGATCATACAAAAGATCATCATC
ATGGATAGCAAGACCGACTACCAGGGCTTCCAAAGCATGTACACCTTCGTGACTTCCCATTTGCCACCCG
GCTTCAACGAGTACGACTTCGTGCCCGAGAGCTTCGACCGGGACAAAACCATCGCCCTGATCATGAACAG
TAGTGGCAGTACCGGATTGCCCAAGGGCGTAGCCCTACCGCACCGCACCGCTTGTGTCCGATTCAGTCAT
GCCCGCGACCCCATCTTCGGCAACCAGATCATCCCCGACACCGCTATCCTCAGCGTGGTGCCATTTCACC
ACGGCTTCGGCATGTTCACCACGCTGGGCTACTTGATCTGCGGCTTTCGGGTCGTGCTCATGTACCGCTT
CGAGGAGGAGCTATTCTTGCGCAGCTTGCAAGACTATAAGATTCAATCTGCCCTGCTGGTGCCCACACTA
TTTAGCTTCTTCGCTAAGAGCACTCTCATCGACAAGTACGACCTAAGCAACTTGCACGAGATCGCCAGCG
GCGGGGCGCCGCTCAGCAAGGAGGTAGGTGAGGCCGTGGCCAAACGCTTCCACCTACCAGGCATCCGCCA
GGGCTACGGCCTGACAGAAACAACCAGCGCCATTCTGATCACCCCCGAAGGGGACGACAAGCCTGGCGCA
GTAGGCAAGGTGGTGCCCTTCTTCGAGGCTAAGGTGGTGGACTTGGACACCGGTAAGACACTGGGTGTGA
ACCAGCGCGGCGAGCTGTGCGTCCGTGGCCCCATGATCATGAGCGGCTACGTTAACAACCCCGAGGCTAC
AAACGCTCTCATCGACAAGGACGGCTGGCTGCACAGCGGCGACATCGCCTACTGGGACGAGGACGAGCAC
TTCTTCATCGTGGACCGGCTGAAGAGCCTGATCAAATACAAGGGCTACCAGGTAGCCCCAGCCGAACTGG
AGAGCATCCTGCTGCAACACCCCAACATCTTCGACGCCGGGGTCGCCGGCCTGCCCGACGACGATGCCGG
CGAGCTGCCCGCCGCAGTCGTCGTGCTGGAACACGGTAAAACCATGACCGAGAAGGAGATCGTGGACTAT
GTGGCCAGCCAGGTTACAACCGCCAAGAAGCTGCGCGGTGGTGTTGTGTTCGTGGACGAGGTGCCTAAAG
GACTGACCGGCAAGTTGGACGCCCGCAAGATCCGCGAGATTCTCATTAAGGCCAAGAAGGGCGGCAAGAT
CGCCGTGTAATTCTAGAGTCGGGGCGGCCGGCCGCTTCGAGCAGACATGATAAGATACATTGATGAGTTT
GGACAAACCACAACTAGAATGCAGTGAAAAAAATGCTTTATTTGTGAAATTTGTGATGCTATTGCTTTAT
TTGTAACCATTATAAGCTGCAATAAACAAGTTAACAACAACAATTGCATTCATTTTATGTTTCAGGTTCA
GGGGGAGGTGTGGGAGGTTTTTTAAAGCAAGTAAAACCTCTACAAATGTGGTAAAATCGATAAGGATCCG
TCGACCGATGCCCTTGAGAGCCTTCAACCCAGTCAGCTCCTTCCGGTGGGCGCGGGGCATGACTATCGTC
GCCGCACTTATGACTGTCTTCTTTATCATGCAACTCGTAGGACAGGTGCCGGCAGCGCTCTTCCGCTTCC
TCGCTCACTGACTCGCTGCGCTCGGTCGTTCGGCTGCGGCGAGCGGTATCAGCTCACTCAAAGGCGGTAA
TACGGTTATCCACAGAATCAGGGGATAACGCAGGAAAGAACATGTGAGCAAAAGGCCAGCAAAAGGCCAG
GAACCGTAAAAAGGCCGCGTTGCTGGCGTTTTTCCATAGGCTCCGCCCCCCTGACGAGCATCACAAAAAT
CGACGCTCAAGTCAGAGGTGGCGAAACCCGACAGGACTATAAAGATACCAGGCGTTTCCCCCTGGAAGCT
CCCTCGTGCGCTCTCCTGTTCCGACCCTGCCGCTTACCGGATACCTGTCCGCCTTTCTCCCTTCGGGAAG
CGTGGCGCTTTCTCATAGCTCACGCTGTAGGTATCTCAGTTCGGTGTAGGTCGTTCGCTCCAAGCTGGGC
TGTGTGCACGAACCCCCCGTTCAGCCCGACCGCTGCGCCTTATCCGGTAACTATCGTCTTGAGTCCAACC
CGGTAAGACACGACTTATCGCCACTGGCAGCAGCCACTGGTAACAGGATTAGCAGAGCGAGGTATGTAGG
CGGTGCTACAGAGTTCTTGAAGTGGTGGCCTAACTACGGCTACACTAGAAGAACAGTATTTGGTATCTGC
GCTCTGCTGAAGCCAGTTACCTTCGGAAAAAGAGTTGGTAGCTCTTGATCCGGCAAACAAACCACCGCTG
GTAGCGGTGGTTTTTTTGTTTGCAAGCAGCAGATTACGCGCAGAAAAAAAGGATCTCAAGAAGATCCTTT
GATCTTTTCTACGGGGTCTGACGCTCAGTGGAACGAAAACTCACGTTAAGGGATTTTGGTCATGAGATTA
TCAAAAAGGATCTTCACCTAGATCCTTTTAAATTAAAAATGAAGTTTTAAATCAATCTAAAGTATATATG
AGTAAACTTGGTCTGACAGCGGCCGCAAATGCTAAACCACTGCAGTGGTTACCAGTGCTTGATCAGTGAG
GCACCGATCTCAGCGATCTGCCTATTTCGTTCGTCCATAGTGGCCTGACTCCCCGTCGTGTAGATCACTA
CGATTCGTGAGGGCTTACCATCAGGCCCCAGCGCAGCAATGATGCCGCGAGAGCCGCGTTCACCGGCCCC
CGATTTGTCAGCAATGAACCAGCCAGCAGGGAGGGCCGAGCGAAGAAGTGGTCCTGCTACTTTGTCCGCC
TCCATCCAGTCTATGAGCTGCTGTCGTGATGCTAGAGTAAGAAGTTCGCCAGTGAGTAGTTTCCGAAGAG
TTGTGGCCATTGCTACTGGCATCGTGGTATCACGCTCGTCGTTCGGTATGGCTTCGTTCAACTCTGGTTC
CCAGCGGTCAAGCCGGGTCACATGATCACCCATATTATGAAGAAATGCAGTCAGCTCCTTAGGGCCTCCG
ATCGTTGTCAGAAGTAAGTTGGCCGCGGTGTTGTCGCTCATGGTAATGGCAGCACTACACAATTCTCTTA
CCGTCATGCCATCCGTAAGATGCTTTTCCGTGACCGGCGAGTACTCAACCAAGTCGTTTTGTGAGTAGTG
TATACGGCGACCAAGCTGCTCTTGCCCGGCGTCTATACGGGACAACACCGCGCCACATAGCAGTACTTTG
AAAGTGCTCATCATCGGGAATCGTTCTTCGGGGCGGAAAGACTCAAGGATCTTGCCGCTATTGAGATCCA
GTTCGATATAGCCCACTCTTGCACCCAGTTGATCTTCAGCATCTTTTACTTTCACCAGCGTTTCGGGGTG
TGCAAAAACAGGCAAGCAAAATGCCGCAAAGAAGGGAATGAGTGCGACACGAAAATGTTGGATGCTCATA
CTCGTCCTTTTTCAATATTATTGAAGCATTTATCAGGGTTACTAGTACGTCTCTCAAGGATAAGTAAGTA
ATATTAAGGTACGGGAGGTATTGGACAGGCCGCAATAAAATATCTTTATTTTCATTACATCTGTGTGTTG
GTTTTTTGTGTGAATCGATAGTACTAACATACGCTCTCCATCAAAACAAAACGAAACAAAACAAACTAGC
AAAATAGGCTGTCCCCAGTGCAAGTGCAGGTGCCAGAACATTTCTCTGGCCTAACTGGCCGGTACCTGAG
TCTTCCAC
Features (pLannotate 1.2.2; 10 found; start..end, strand, type, name):
      1..510     +  promoter       hPGK promoter: human phosphoglycerate kinase 1 promoter
    668..2320    +  CDS            luciferase: firefly luciferase synthetic luc2 version of the luciferase gene
   2361..2482    -  polyA_signal   SV40 poly(A) signal: SV40 polyadenylation signal
   2505..2573    -  CDS            large T antigen (fragment): large T antigen from SV40 (simian virus 40)
   2589..2721    +  CDS            TcR (fragment): tetracycline efflux protein; tet; confers resistance to tetracycline
   2901..3489    -  rep_origin     ori: high-copy-number ColE1/pMB1/pBR322/pUC origin of replication
   3689..4549    -  CDS            AmpR: β-lactamase confers resistance to ampicillin, carbenicillin, and related antibiotics
   4550..4591    -  promoter       AmpR promoter (fragment): bla
   4654..4702    +  polyA_signal   poly(A) signal: synthetic polyadenylation signal
   4716..4807    +  misc_feature   pause site: RNA polymerase II transcriptional pause signal from the human α2 globin gene
