[The description below was written by a language model from this plasmid's Addgene catalogue record and pLannotate feature annotations shown in this document.]
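Description:
pJWK_VD_04 is a mammalian expression luciferase reporter built on Promega's pGL4.53(luc2/PGK) backbone, designed to report on translational control conferred by the 5′ untranslated region of the human CaV1.3 L-type calcium channel gene, CACNA1D. The 118 bp 5′UTR was inserted by Gibson assembly. The annotation does not label it as a feature, but the unannotated gap between the end of the human phosphoglycerate kinase (PGK) promoter and the start of the synthetic firefly luc2 coding sequence is consistent with its placement there. In this arrangement the constitutive PGK promoter produces a transcript in which the CACNA1D leader precedes the luciferase open reading frame, so luciferase output reflects how efficiently an mRNA carrying that leader is translated. The transcript is terminated by an SV40 polyadenylation signal downstream of luc2.

The plasmid totals 4,838 bp and is propagated in E. coli through a high-copy ColE1/pUC-type origin, with selection by ampicillin through the β-lactamase gene. No mammalian selection marker is annotated, which suggests transient transfection use. Upstream of the promoter, a synthetic poly(A) signal and an RNA polymerase II transcriptional pause site from the human α2 globin gene reduce spurious read-through transcription from the backbone into the reporter cassette, lowering background. The short fragments annotated as SV40 large T antigen and tetracycline resistance are most likely non-functional backbone remnants. The associated publication concerns defects in mRNA translation and calcium homeostasis in LRRK2-mutant human iPSC-derived dopaminergic neurons, and the construct fits that context as a tool for testing 5′UTR-dependent translation of CaV1.3.
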