Addgene plasmid #158105: pJWK_VD_04
Purpose: CaV1.3 5'UTR luciferase reporter
Depositing lab: Ted Dawson. Depositing organization: Johns Hopkins University and School of Medicine. Publication: Defects in mRNA Translation in LRRK2-Mutant hiPSC-Derived Dopaminergic Neurons Lead to Dysregulated Calcium Homeostasis. Kim JW, Yin X, Jhaldiyal A, Khan MR, Martin I, Xie Z, Perez-Rosello T, Kumar M, Abalde-Atristain L, Xu J, Chen L, Eacker SM, Surmeier DJ, Ingolia NT, Dawson TM, Dawson VL. Cell Stem Cell. 2020 Oct 1;27(4):633-645.e7. doi: 10.1016/j.stem.2020.08.002. Epub 2020 Aug 25. PubMed 32846140.
Backbone
  Vector backbone: pGL4.53(luc2/PGK)
  Backbone manufacturer: Promega
  Backbone size w/o insert (bp): 4716
  Total vector size (bp): 4838
  Vector type: Mammalian Expression, Luciferase
Growth in bacteria
  Bacterial resistance: Ampicillin, 100 μg/mL
  Growth temperature: 37°C
  Growth strain: DH5alpha
  Copy number: Unknown
Gene/Insert
  Gene/Insert name: 5'UTR of CACNA1D (uc003dgu.5)
  Species: H. sapiens (human)
  Insert size (bp): 118
  GenBank ID: uc003dgu.5
  Promoter: PGK
  Entrez Gene: CACNA1D (a.k.a. CACH3, CACN4, CACNL1A2, CCHL1A2, Cav1.3, PASNA, SANDD)
  Cloning method: Gibson Cloning
  Sequencing primers: 5′ AAACGGAAGCCGCACGTC
Terms and licenses: Academic/Nonprofit Terms; Industry Terms: Not Available to Industry
How to cite: pJWK_VD_04 was a gift from Ted Dawson (Addgene plasmid # 158105 ; http://n2t.net/addgene:158105 ; RRID:Addgene_158105)
